>Addgene plasmid #148281 | pnEA-NpM-Hs4EBP3_36-69-YLLVtoAAA-GB1_AA | depositor full sequence | sequence record 290729 | Full Sequence
TTCTTGAAGACGAAAGGGCCTCGTGATACGCCTATTTTTATAGGTTAATGTCATGATAATAATGGTTTCT
TAGACGTCAGGTGGCACTTTTCGGGGAAATGTGCGCGGAACCCCTATTTGTTTATTTTTCTAAATACATT
CAAATATGTATCCGCTCATGAGACAATAACCCTGATAAATGCTTCAATAATATTGAAAAAGGAAGAGTAT
GAGTATTCAACATTTCCGTGTCGCCCTTATTCCCTTTTTTGCGGCATTTTGCCTTCCTGTTTTTGCTCAC
CCAGAAACGCTGGTGAAAGTAAAAGATGCTGAAGATCAGTTGGGTGCACGAGTGGGTTACATCGAACTGG
ATCTCAACAGCGGTAAGATCCTTGAGAGTTTTCGCCCCGAAGAACGTTTTCCAATGATGAGCACTTTTAA
AGTTCTGCTATGTGGCGCGGTATTATCCCGTGTTGACGCCGGGCAAGAGCAACTCGGTCGCCGCATACAC
TATTCTCAGAATGACTTGGTTGAGTACTCACCAGTCACAGAAAAGCATCTTACGGATGGCATGACAGTAA
GAGAATTATGCAGTGCTGCCATAACCATGAGTGATAACACTGCGGCCAACTTACTTCTGACAACGATCGG
AGGACCGAAGGAGCTAACCGCTTTTTTGCACAACATGGGGGATCATGTAACTCGCCTTGATCGTTGGGAA
CCGGAGCTGAATGAAGCCATACCAAACGACGAGCGTGACACCACGATGCCTGCAGCAATGGCAACAACGT
TGCGCAAACTATTAACTGGCGAACTACTTACTCTAGCTTCCCGGCAACAATTAATAGACTGGATGGAGGC
GGATAAAGTTGCAGGACCACTTCTGCGCTCGGCCCTTCCGGCTGGCTGGTTTATTGCTGATAAATCTGGA
GCCGGTGAGCGTGGGTCTCGCGGTATCATTGCAGCACTGGGGCCAGATGGTAAGCCCTCCCGTATCGTAG
TTATCTACACGACGGGGAGTCAGGCAACTATGGATGAACGAAATAGACAGATCGCTGAGATAGGTGCCTC
ACTGATTAAGCATTGGTAACTGTCAGACCAAGTTTACTCATATATACTTTAGATTGATTTAAAACTTCAT
TTTTAATTTAAAAGGATCTAGGTGAAGATCCTTTTTGATAATCTCATGACCAAAATCCCTTAACGTGAGT
TTTCGTTCCACTGAGCGTCAGACCCCGTAGAAAAGATCAAAGGATCTTCTTGAGATCCTTTTTTTCTGCG
CGTAATCTGCTGCTTGCAAACAAAAAAACCACCGCTACCAGCGGTGGTTTGTTTGCCGGATCAAGAGCTA
CCAACTCTTTTTCCGAAGGTAACTGGCTTCAGCAGAGCGCAGATACCAAATACTGTCCTTCTAGTGTAGC
CGTAGTTAGGCCACCACTTCAAGAACTCTGTAGCACCGCCTACATACCTCGCTCTGCTAATCCTGTTACC
AGTGGCTGCTGCCAGTGGCGATAAGTCGTGTCTTACCGGGTTGGACTCAAGACGATAGTTACCGGATAAG
GCGCAGCGGTCGGGCTGAACGGGGGGTTCGTGCACACAGCCCAGCTTGGAGCGAACGACCTACACCGAAC
TGAGATACCTACAGCGTGAGCTATGAGAAAGCGCCACGCTTCCCGAAGGGAGAAAGGCGGACAGGTATCC
GGTAAGCGGCAGGGTCGGAACAGGAGAGCGCACGAGGGAGCTTCCAGGGGGAAACGCCTGGTATCTTTAT
AGTCCTGTCGGGTTTCGCCACCTCTGACTTGAGCGTCGATTTTTGTGATGCTCGTCAGGGGGGCGGAGCC
TATGGAAAAACGCCAGCAACGCGGCCTTTTTACGGTTCCTGGCCTTTTGCTGGCCTTTTGCTCACATGTT
CTTTCCTGCGTTATCCCCTGATTCTGTGGATAACCGTATTACCGCCTTTGAGTGAGCTGATACCGCTCGC
CGCAGCCGAACGACCGAGCGCAGCGAGTCAGTGAGCGAGGAAGCGGAAGAGCGCCTGATGCGGTATTTTC
TCCTTACGCATCTGTGCGGTATTTCACACCGCATATATGGTGCACTCTCAGTACAATCTGCTCTGATGCC
GCATAGTTAAGCCAGTATACACTCCGCTATCGCTACGTGACTGGGTCATGGCTGCGCCCCGACACCCGCC
AACACCCGCTGACGCGCCCTGACGGGCTTGTCTGCTCCCGGCATCCGCTTACAGACAAGCTGTGACCGTC
TCCGGGAGCTGCATGTGTCAGAGGTTTTCACCGTCATCACCGAAACGCGCGAGGCAGCTGCGGTAAAGCT
CATCAGCGTGGTCGTGAAGCGATTCACAGATGTCTGCCTGTTCATCCGCGTCCAGCTCGTTGAGTTTCTC
CAGAAGCGTTAATGTCTGGCTTCTGATAAAGCGGGCCATGTTAAGGGCGGTTTTTTCCTGTTTGGTCACT
GATGCCTCCGTGTAAGGGGGATTTCTGTTCATGGGGGTAATGATACCGATGAAACGAGAGAGGATGCTCA
CGATACGGGTTACTGATGATGAACATGCCCGGTTACTGGAACGTTGTGAGGGTAAACAACTGGCGGTATG
GATGCGGCGGGACCAGAGAAAAATCACTCAGGGTCAATGCCAGCGCTTCGTTAATACAGATGTAGGTGTT
CCACAGGGTAGCCAGCAGCATCCTGCGATGCAGATCCGGAACATAATGGTGCAGGGCGCTGACTTCCGCG
TTTCCAGACTTTACGAAACACGGAAACCGAAGACCATTCATGTTGTTGCTCAGGTCGCAGACGTTTTGCA
GCAGCAGTCGCTTCACGTTCGCTCGCGTATCGGTGATTCATTCTGCTAACCAGTAAGGCAACCCCGCCAG
CCTAGCCGGGTCCTCAACGACAGGAGCACGATCATGCGCACCCGTGGCCAGGACCCAACGCTGCCCGAGA
TGCGCCGCGTGCGGCTGCTGGAGATGGCGGACGCGATGGATATGTTCTGCCAAGGGTTGGTTTGCGCATT
CACAGTTCTCCGCAAGAATTGATTGGCTCCAATTCTTGGAGTGGTGAATCCGTTAGCGAGGTGCCGCCGG
CTTCCATTCAGGTCGAGGTGGCCCGGCTCCATGCACCGCGACGCAACGCGGGGAGGCAGACAAGGTATAG
GGCGGCGCCTACAATCCATGCCAACCCGTTCCATGTGCTCGCCGAGGCGGCATAAATCGCCGTGACGATC
AGCGGTCCAGTGATCGAAGTTAGGCTGGTAAGAGCCGCGAGCGATCCTTGAAGCTGTCCCTGATGGTCGT
CATCTACCTGCCTGGACAGCATGGCCTGCAACGCGGGCATCCCGATGCCGCCGGAAGCGAGAAGAATCAT
AATGGGGAAGGCCATCCAGCCTCGCGTCGCGAACGCCAGCAAGACGTAGCCCAGCGCGTCGGCCGCCATG
CCGGCGATAATGGCCTGCTTCTCGCCGAAACGTTTGGTGGCGGGACCAGTGACGAAGGCTTGAGCGAGGG
CGTGCAAGATTCCGAATACCGCAAGCGACAGGCCGATCATCGTCGCGCTCCAGCGAAAGCGGTCCTCGCC
GAAAATGACCCAGAGCGCTGCCGGCACCTGTCCTACGAGTTGCATGATAAAGAAGACAGTCATAAGTGCG
GCGACGATAGTCATGCCCCGCGCCCACCGGAAGGAGCTGACTGGGTTGAAGGCTCTCAAGGGCATCGGTC
GAGATCCCGGTGCCTAATGAGTGAGCTAACTTACATTAATTGCGTTGCGCTCACTGCCCGCTTTCCAGTC
GGGAAACCTGTCGTGCCAGCTGCATTAATGAATCGGCCAACGCGCGGGGAGAGGCGGTTTGCGTATTGGG
CGCCAGGGTGGTTTTTCTTTTCACCAGTGAGACGGGCAACAGCTGATTGCCCTTCACCGCCTGGCCCTGA
GAGAGTTGCAGCAAGCGGTCCACGCTGGTTTGCCCCAGCAGGCGAAAATCCTGTTTGATGGTGGTTAACG
GCGGGATATAACATGAGCTGTCTTCGGTATCGTCGTATCCCACTACCGAGATATCCGCACCAACGCGCAG
CCCGGACTCGGTAATGGCGCGCATTGCGCCCAGCGCCATCTGATCGTTGGCAACCAGCATCGCAGTGGGA
ACGATGCCCTCATTCAGCATTTGCATGGTTTGTTGAAAACCGGACATGGCACTCCAGTCGCCTTCCCGTT
CCGCTATCGGCTGAATTTGATTGCGAGTGAGATATTTATGCCAGCCAGCCAGACGCAGACGCGCCGAGAC
AGAACTTAATGGGCCCGCTAACAGCGCGATTTGCTGGTGACCCAATGCGACCAGATGCTCCACGCCCAGT
CGCGTACCGTCTTCATGGGAGAAAATAATACTGTTGATGGGTGTCTGGTCAGAGACATCAAGAAATAACG
CCGGAACATTAGTGCAGGCAGCTTCCACAGCAATGGCATCCTGGTCATCCAGCGGATAGTTAATGATCAG
CCCACTGACGCGTTGCGCGAGAAGATTGTGCACCGCCGCTTTACAGGCTTCGACGCCGCTTCGTTCTACC
ATCGACACCACCACGCTGGCACCCAGTTGATCGGCGCGAGATTTAATCGCCGCGACAATTTGCGACGGCG
CGTGCAGGGCCAGACTGGAGGTGGCAACGCCAATCAGCAACGACTGTTTGCCCGCCAGTTGTTGTGCCAC
GCGGTTGGGAATGTAATTCAGCTCCGCCATCGCCGCTTCCACTTTTTCCCGCGTTTTCGCAGAAACGTGG
CTGGCCTGGTTCACCACGCGGGAAACGGTCTGATAAGAGACACCGGCATACTCTGCGACATCGTATAACG
TTACTGGTTTCACATTCACCACCCTGAATTGACTCTCTTCCGGGCGCTATCATGCCATACCGCGAAAGGT
TTTGCGCCATTCGATGGTGTCCGGGATCTCGACGCTCTCCCTTATGCGACTCCTGCATTAGGAAGCAGCC
CAGTAGTAGGTTGAGGCCGTTGAGCACCGCCGCCGCAAGGAATGGTGCATGCAAGGAGATGGCGCCCAAC
AGTCCCCCGGCCACGGGGCCTGCCACCATACCCACGCCGAAACAAGCGCTCATGAGCCCGAAGTGGCGAG
CCCGATCTTCCCCATCGGTGATGTCGGCGATATAGGCGCCAGCAACCGCACCTGTGGCGCCGGTGATGCC
GGCCACGATGCGTCCGGCGTAGAGGATCGAGATCTCGATCCCGCGAAATTAATACGACTCACTATAGGGG
AATTGTGAGCGGATAACAATTCCCCACTAGTAATAATTTTGTTTAACTTTAAGAAGGAGATATACCATGG
AAACTGAAGAAGGTAAACTGGTAATCTGGATTAACGGCGATAAAGGCTATAACGGTCTCGCTGAAGTCGG
TAAGAAATTCGAGAAAGATACCGGAATTAAAGTCACCGTTGAGCATCCGGATAAACTGGAAGAGAAATTC
CCACAGGTTGCGGCAACTGGCGATGGCCCTGACATTATCTTCTGGGCACACGACCGCTTTGGTGGCTACG
CTCAATCTGGCCTGTTGGCTGAAATCACCCCGGACAAAGCGTTCCAGGACAAGCTGTATCCGTTTACCTG
GGATGCCGTACGTTACAACGGCAAGCTGATTGCTTACCCGATCGCTGTTGAAGCGTTATCGCTGATTTAT
AACAAAGACCTGCTGCCGAACCCGCCAAAAACCTGGGAAGAGATCCCGGCGCTGGATAAAGAACTGAAAG
CGAAAGGTAAGAGCGCCCTGATGTTCAACCTGCAAGAACCGTACTTCACCTGGCCGCTGATTGCTGCTGA
CGGGGGTTATGCGTTCAAGTATGAAAACGGCAAGTACGACATTAAAGACGTGGGCGTGGATAACGCTGGC
GCGAAAGCGGGTCTGACCTTCCTGGTTGACCTGATTAAAAACAAACACATGAATGCAGACACCGATTACT
CCATCGCAGAAGCTGCCTTTAATAAAGGCGAAACAGCGATGACCATCAACGGCCCGTGGGCATGGTCCAA
CATCGACACCAGCAAAGTGAATTATGGTGTAACGGTACTGCCGACCTTCAAGGGTCAACCATCCAAACCG
TTCGTTGGCGTGCTGAGCGCAGGTATTAACGCCGCCAGTCCGAACAAAGAGCTGGCAAAAGAGTTCCTCG
AAAACTATCTGCTGACTGATGAAGGTCTGGAAGCGGTTAATAAAGACAAACCGCTGGGTGCCGTAGCGCT
GAAGTCTTACGAGGAAGAGTTGGCGAAAGATCCACGTATTGCCGCCACGATGGAAAACGCCCAGAAAGGT
GAAATCATGCCGAACATCCCGCAGATGTCCGCTTTCTGGTATGCCGTGCGTACTGCGGTGATCAACGCCG
CCAGCGGTCGTCAGACTGTCGATGAAGCCCTTAAAGACGCGCAGACTGGTACCGGCAGCGGCCTGGAAGT
TCTGTTCCAGGGGCCCCATATGACCAGGATCATCGCCGACCGAAAGTTCGCGCTGGAGTGCAAGAACTCA
CCCATTGCCCGGACACCCCCCTGCTGCGCACCTCAGATTCCCGGGGCAACAACTATGCAGTACAAACTTA
TCCTGAACGGTAAAACCCTGAAAGGTGAAACCACCACCGAAGCTGTTGACGCTGCTACCGCGGAAAAAGT
TTTCAAACAGTACGCTAACGACAACGGTGTTGACGGTGAATGGACCTACGACGACGCTACCAAAACCTAC
ACCGTAACGGAATGACCTAGGAGATCCGGCTGCTAACAAAGCCCGAAAGGAAGCTGAGTTGGCTGCTGCC
ACCGCTGAGCAATAACTAGCATAACCCCTTGGGGCCTCTAAACGGGTCTTGAGGGGTTTTTTGCTGAAAG
GAGGAACTATATCCGGATATCCCGCAAGAGGCCCGGCAGTACCGGCATAACCAAGCCTATGCCTACAGCA
TCCAGGGTGACGGTGCCGAGGATGACGATGAGCGCATTGTTAGATTTCATACACGGTGCCTGACTGCGTT
AGCAATTTAACTGTGATAAACTACCGCATTAAAGCTTATCGATGATAAGCTGTCAAACATGAGAA
Features (pLannotate 1.2.2; 21 found; start..end, strand, type, name):
    104..208     +  promoter       AmpR promoter: bla
    209..1069    +  CDS            AmpR: β-lactamase; bla; confers resistance to ampicillin, carbenicillin, and related antibiotics
   1240..1828    +  rep_origin     ori: high-copy-number ColE1/pMB1/pBR322/pUC origin of replication
   2014..2156    -  misc_feature   bom: basis of mobility region from pBR322
   2258..2449    -  CDS            rop: Rop protein, which maintains plasmids at low copy number; rop
   2466..2846    +  CDS            YPB1_ECOLX: Protein predicted: Swiss-Prot protein existence level 4. From Escherichia coli.
   3088..3712    -  CDS            TcR (fragment): tetracycline efflux protein; tet; confers resistance to tetracycline
   3727..3748    -  protein_bind   CAP binding site: CAP binding activates transcription in the presence of cAMP. E. coli catabolite activator protein
   3761..4843    -  CDS            lacI: lac repressor; lacI; The lac repressor binds to the lac operator to inhibit transcription in E. coli. This inhibition can be relieved by adding lactose or isopropyl-β-D-thiogalactopyranoside (IPTG).
   4844..4921    -  promoter       lacI promoter: lacI
   4929..5208    -  CDS            TcR (fragment): tetracycline efflux protein; tet; confers resistance to tetracycline
   5230..5248    +  promoter       T7 promoter: promoter for bacteriophage T7 RNA polymerase
   5249..5273    +  protein_bind   lac operator: The lac repressor binds to the lac operator to inhibit transcription in E. coli. This inhibition can be relieved by adding lactose or isopropyl-β-D-thiogalactopyranoside (IPTG). lac repressor encoded by lacI
   5288..5310    +  RBS            RBS: efficient ribosome binding site from bacteriophage T7 gene 10 (Olins and Rangwala, 1989)
   5321..6417    +  CDS            MBP (fragment): maltose binding protein from E. coli; malE (mutated); This version of the gene does not encode a signal sequence, so MBP will remain in the cytosol.
   6466..6567    +  CDS            Eif4ebp3 (fragment): 4EBP3_MOUSE - Experimental evidence at protein level: Swiss-Prot protein existence level 1. Repressor of translation initiation that regulates EIF4E activity by preventing its assembly into the eIF4F complex: hypophosphorylated form competes with EIF4G1/EIF4G3 and strongly binds to EIF4E, leading to repress translation. In contrast, hyperphosphorylated form dissociates from EIF4E, allowing interaction between EIF4G1/EIF4G3 and EIF4E, leading to initiation of translation. From Mus musculus (Mouse).
   6571..6728    +  CDS            GB1 (fragment): B1 domain of Streptococcal protein G effective as a solubilizing fusion partner (Cheng and Patel, 2004)
   6749..6798    +  CDS            SET1 (fragment): solubility-enhancement tag derived from T7 phage gene 10B
   6806..6853    +  terminator     T7 terminator: transcription terminator for bacteriophage T7 RNA polymerase
   6876..6980    -  CDS            TcR (fragment): tetracycline efflux protein; tet; confers resistance to tetracycline
   7028..7056    -  promoter       tet promoter: E. coli promoter for tetracycline efflux protein gene
