[The description below was written by a language model from this plasmid's Addgene catalogue record and pLannotate feature annotations shown in this document.]
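Description:
pnEA-NpM-Hs4EBP3_36-69-YLLVtoAAA-GB1_AA is a 7,065 nt bacterial expression plasmid for producing a mutant fragment of human 4E-BP3 (EIF4EBP3) in E. coli. The catalogue lists the backbone as unknown, but the annotated features show a pET/pBR322-like architecture. It has a ColE1/pMB1-family origin together with the bom region and the rop gene, consistent with the recorded low copy number. An ampicillin resistance cassette (bla with its own promoter) provides selection. Several interrupted remnants of the tetracycline resistance gene and its promoter are present and are presumably non-functional. A lacI gene with its own promoter supplies lac repressor.

The expression cassette is driven by a T7 promoter followed by a lac operator and the phage T7 gene 10 ribosome binding site, so transcription depends on T7 RNA polymerase in the host and is inducible with IPTG. The open reading frame begins with a maltose binding protein lacking its signal sequence, so it stays cytosolic. This is followed by a short 4E-BP3 segment corresponding to residues 36–69 and then a C-terminal GB1 domain from streptococcal protein G, a solubilising fusion partner. A T7 terminator closes the unit. The annotation tool matched the insert to the mouse orthologue, but the record states a human origin. A short hit to a T7 gene 10-derived solubility tag just upstream of the terminator may simply be residual vector sequence. The "YLLV to AAAA" label indicates alanine substitutions at four residues, although the plasmid name gives three alanines. The associated study concerns the architecture of 4E-BP translational inhibitors bound to eIF4E, so the construct plausibly served as a binding-deficient mutant peptide for interaction or structural work. The record does not state this explicitly.
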