Addgene plasmid #148281: pnEA-NpM-Hs4EBP3_36-69-YLLVtoAAA-GB1_AA
Purpose: Bacterial Expression of Hs4EBP3_36-69-YLLVtoAAAA
Depositing lab: Elisa Izaurralde. Depositing organization: Max Planck Institute for Developmental Biology. Publication: Molecular architecture of 4E-BP translational inhibitors bound to eIF4E. Peter D, Igreja C, Weber R, Wohlbold L, Weiler C, Ebertsch L, Weichenrieder O, Izaurralde E. Mol Cell. 2015 Mar 19;57(6):1074-87. doi: 10.1016/j.molcel.2015.01.017. Epub 2015 Feb 19. PubMed 25702871.
Backbone
  Vector backbone: Unknown
  Vector type: Bacterial Expression
Growth in bacteria
  Bacterial resistance: Ampicillin, 100 μg/mL
  Growth temperature: 37°C
  Growth strain: DH5alpha
  Copy number: Low Copy
Gene/Insert
  Gene/Insert name: Hs4EBP3_36-69-YLLVtoAAAA
  Species: H. sapiens (human)
  Entrez Gene: EIF4EBP3 (a.k.a. 4E-BP3, 4EBP3)
  Cloning method: Unknown
Terms and licenses: Academic/Nonprofit Terms; Industry Terms: Not Available to Industry
Depositor comments: sequence extracted fromNCBI:NM_003732.2 Plasmids from this collection were made available to the research community and donated after the lab closed. Please note that the sequence provided by the depositing laboratory may be theoretical/predicted or based on Sanger sequencing results. There may be discrepancies between sequencing results obtained by Addgene and the depositor sequence. If an Addgene verified sequence is not available, please contact before placing your order to request that our lab fully sequence the plasmid.
How to cite: pnEA-NpM-Hs4EBP3_36-69-YLLVtoAAA-GB1_AA was a gift from Elisa Izaurralde (Addgene plasmid # 148281 ; http://n2t.net/addgene:148281 ; RRID:Addgene_148281)
